Addgene plasmid #84688: pMyBADC
Purpose: (Empty Backbone) Protein expression in mycobacteria
Depositing lab: Matthias Wilmanns. Depositing organization: European Molecular Biology Laboratory (EMBL), Hamburg. Publication: The pMy vector series: A versatile cloning platform for the recombinant production of mycobacterial proteins in Mycobacterium smegmatis. Beckham KSH, Staack S, Wilmanns M, Parret AHA. Protein Sci. 2020 Oct 2. doi: 10.1002/pro.3962. PubMed 33006405.
Backbone
  Vector backbone: pMyC
  Backbone manufacturer: Wilmanns lab
  Backbone size (bp): 6876
  Modifications to backbone: The acetamidase-inducible promoter of pMyC was replaced by the E. coli arabinose-inducible promoter from pBADM11 vector using Gibson cloning. The pMyC backbone was amplified using the primers: 5’-ccatgggctcggccg and 5’-gaccgcgtcacttctttatctagatttaaagatc. The arabinose-inducible promoter from the pBAD vector was amplified using the primers: 5’-agaagtgacgcggtcctagattatgacaacttgacggctacatcattcactttttct and 5’-cggccgagcccatggggttaattcctcctgttagcccaaaaaacggg.
  Vector type: Bacterial Expression ; Bacterial expression vector
  Promoter: Arabinose
  Tag / fusion protein: His6 (C terminal on backbone)
Growth in bacteria
  Bacterial resistance: Hygromycin, 200 μg/mL
  Growth temperature: 37°C
  Growth strain: DH5alpha
  Copy number: Low Copy
Gene/Insert
  Cloning method: Gibson Cloning
Terms and licenses: Academic/Nonprofit Terms; Industry Terms: Not Available to Industry
How to cite: pMyBADC was a gift from Matthias Wilmanns (Addgene plasmid # 84688 ; http://n2t.net/addgene:84688 ; RRID:Addgene_84688)
