[The description below was written by a language model from this plasmid's Addgene catalogue record and pLannotate feature annotations shown in this document.]
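Description:
pMyBADC is an empty bacterial expression backbone from the pMy vector series, designed for recombinant protein production in mycobacteria such as Mycobacterium smegmatis. It was derived from pMyC by replacing that vector's acetamidase-inducible promoter with the E. coli arabinose-inducible promoter region taken from a pBAD-type vector, joined by Gibson assembly. The annotated sequence shows this regulatory module clearly: the araC gene, encoding the L-arabinose-responsive regulator, is transcribed divergently from the araBAD promoter, so that expression of a gene placed downstream should be controlled by arabinose. Just after the promoter lies a short histidine-tag coding segment (annotated as a fragment of a longer His tag, consistent with the catalogued C-terminal His6 on the backbone), followed by the rrnB T1 transcription terminator. An inserted open reading frame is therefore expressed as a C-terminally His-tagged fusion suitable for metal-affinity purification.

Selection is by hygromycin, conferred by the Streptomyces hygroscopicus hygromycin phosphotransferase gene, a marker that works in both E. coli and mycobacteria. Propagation in E. coli relies on a ColE1/pMB1-type origin; the catalogue nevertheless lists the plasmid as low copy. A small β-lactamase fragment is also detected, which appears to be a backbone remnant rather than a functional marker. No mycobacterial replication origin is annotated, although a sizeable unannotated stretch between the E. coli origin and araC could hold such an element; the record does not state this. The sequenced plasmid is 5,474 nt, whereas the 6,876 bp figure in the catalogue is listed as the backbone size; the record does not explain the difference.
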