Features (pLannotate 1.2.2; 7 found; start..end, strand, type, name):
    784..864     +  CDS            bla(M) (fragment): β-lactamase lacking the signal sequence; bla(M); allows cytosolic expression of β-lactamase
   1014..1602    +  rep_origin     ori: high-copy-number ColE1/pMB1/pBR322/pUC origin of replication
   3717..4595    -  CDS            araC: L-arabinose regulatory protein; araC
   4622..4906    +  promoter       araBAD promoter: araBAD; promoter of the L-arabinose operon of E. coli; the araC regulatory gene is transcribed in the opposite direction (Guzman et al., 1995)
   4993..5010    +  CDS            9xHis (fragment): 9xHis affinity tag
   5069..5115    +  terminator     rrnB T1 terminator: transcription terminator T1 from the E. coli rrnB gene
   5154..672     -  CDS            hyg (across the origin): KHYB_STRHY - Experimental evidence at protein level: Swiss-Prot protein existence level 1. The aminoglycoside phosphotransferases achieve inactivation of their antibiotic substrates by phosphorylation. From Streptomyces hygroscopicus.
>Addgene plasmid #84688 | pMyBADC | addgene full sequence | sequence record 170491 | Addgene NGS Result
GTGCAGGTCGCCGTGGACGAACCGGGGTTCGCGGCCGGCCAGCAGCGTGTCCACGTCCGGCAGCCAGTCC
TCCAGGCGGTCCAGCAGCCGGGGCGAGAGGTAGCCCCACCCGCGGTGGTCCTCGACGGTCGCCGCGCGGC
GTTCCCGCAGCAGTTCCGGGAAGACCTCGGAATGGGGGGTGAGCACGGTGTTCCCGGTCAGCGGCACCCT
GTGCAGCCGGCCGAGCACCCGGCCGAGTTCGCGGGCCAGGGCGAGCAGCGCGTTCCGGTCGGTCGTGCCG
TCCATCGCGGACCGCCAGGTGGTGCCGGTCATCCGGCTCATCACCAGGTAGGGCCACGGCCAGGCTCCGG
TGCCGGGCCGCAGCTCGCCGCGGCCGAGGAGGCGGGGCACCGGCACCGGGGCGTCCGCCAGGACCGCGTA
CGCCTCCGACTCCGACGCGAGGCTCTCCGGACCGCACCAGTGCTCGCCGAACAGCTTGATCACCGGGCCG
GGCTCGCCGACCAGTACGGGGTTGGTGCTCTCGCCGGGCACCCGCAGCACCGGCGGCACCGGCAGCCCGA
GCTCCTCCAGGGCTCGGCGGGCCAGCGGCTCCCAGAATTCCTGGTCGTTCCGCAGGCTCGCGTAGGAATC
ATCCGAATCAATACGGTCGAGAAGTAACAGGGATTCTTGTGTCACAGCGGACCTCTATTCACAGGGTACG
GGCCGGCTTAATTCCGCACGGCCGGTCGCGACACGGCCTGTCCGCACCGCGGATCAGGCGTTGACGATGA
CGGGCTGGTCGGCCACGTCGGGGAGTCAGGCAACTATGGATGAACGAAATAGACAGATCGCTGAGATAGG
TGCCTCACTGATTAAGCATTGGTAACTGTCAGACCAAGTTTACTCATATATACTTTAGATTGATTTAAAA
CTTCATTTTTAATTTAAAAGGATCTAGGTGAAGATCCTTTTTGATAATCTCATGCTCTAGTTCCATGAGC
GTCAGACCCCGTAGAAAAGATCAAAGGATCTTCTTGAGATCCTTTTTTTCTGCGCGTAATCTGCTGCTTG
CAAACAAAAAAACCACCGCTACCAGCGGTGGTTTGTTTGCCGGATCAAGAGCTACCAACTCTTTTTCCGA
AGGTAACTGGCTTCAGCAGAGCGCAGATACCAAATACTGTCCTTCTAGTGTAGCCGTAGTTAGGCCACCA
CTTCAAGAACTCTGTAGCACCGCCTACATACCTCGCTCTGCTAATCCTGTTACCAGTGGCTGCTGCCAGT
GGCGATAAGTCGTGTCTTACCGGGTTGGACTCAAGACGATAGTTACCGGATAAGGCGCAGCGGTCGGGCT
GAACGGGGGGTTCGTGCACACAGCCCAGCTTGGAGCGAACGACCTACACCGAACTGAGATACCTACAGCG
TGAGCTATGAGAAAGCGCCACGCTTCCCGAGGGGAGAAAGGCGGACAGGTATCCGGTAAGCGGCAGGGTC
GGAACAGGAGAGCGCACGAGGGAGCTTCCAGGGGGAAACGCCTGGTATCTTTATAGTCCTGTCGGGTTTC
GCCACCTCTGACTTGAGCGTCGATTTTTGTGATGCTCGTCAGGGGGGCGGAGCCTATGGAAAAACGCCAG
CAACGCGGCCTTTTTACGGTTCCTGGCCTTTTGCTGGCCTTTTGCTCACATGTTCTTTCCTGCGTTATCC
CCTGATTCTGTGGATAACCGTATTACCGCCTTTGAGTGAGCTGATACCGCTCGCCGCAGCCGAACGACCG
AGCGCAACGCGTGCGGCCGCACGCGTGAGCCCACCAGCTCCGTAAGTTCGGGCGCTGTGTGGCTCGTACC
CGCGCATTCAGGCGGCAGGGGGTCTAACGGGTCTAAGGCGGCGTGTACGGCCGCCACAGCGGCTCTCAGC
GGCCCGGAAACGTCCTCGAAACGACGCATGTGTTCCTCCTGGTTGGTACAGGTGGTTGGGGGTGCTCGGC
TGTCGCTGGTGTTCCACCACCAGGGCTCGACGGGAGAGCGGGGGAGTGTGCAGTTGTGGGGTGGCCCCTC
AGCGAAATATCTGACTTGGAGCTCGTGTCGGACCATACACCGGTGATTAATCGTGGTCTACTACCAAGCG
TGAGCCACGTCGCCGACGAATTTGAGCAGCTCTGGCTGCCGTACTGGCCGCTGGCAAGCGACGATCTGCT
CGAGGGGATCTACCGCCAAAGCCGCGCGTCGGCCCTAGGCCGCCGGTACATCGAGGCGAACCCAACAGCG
CTGGCAAACCTGCTGGTCGTGGACGTAGACCATCCAGACGCAGCGCTCCGAGCGCTCAGCGCCCGGGGGT
CCCATCCGCTGCCCAACGCGATCGTGGGCAATCGCGCCAACGGCCACGCACACGCAGTGTGGGCACTCAA
CGCCCCTGTTCCACGCACCGAATACGCGCGGCGTAAGCCGCTCGCATACATGGCGGCGTGCGCCGAAGGC
CTTCGGCGCGCCGTCGATGGCGACCGCAGTTACTCAGGCCTCATGACCAAAAACCCCGGCCACATCGCCT
GGGAAACGGAATGGCTCCACTCAGATCTCTACACACTCAGCCACATCGAGGCCGAGCTCGGCGCGAACAT
GCCACCGCCGCGCTGGCGTCAGCAGACCACGTACAAAGCGGCTCCGACGCCGCTAGGGCGGAATTGCGCA
CTGTTCGATTCCGTCAGGTTGTGGGCCTATCGTCCCGCCCTCATGCGGATCTACCTGCCGACCCGGAACG
TGGACGGACTCGGCCGCGCGATCTATGCCGAGTGCCACGCGCGAAACGCCGAATTTCCGTGCAACGACGT
GTGTCCCGGACCGCTACCGGACAGCGAGGTCCGCGCCATCGCCAACAGCATTTGGCGTTGGATCACAACC
AAGTCGCGCATTTGGGCGGACGGGATCGTGGTCTACGAGGCCACACTCAGTGCGCGCCAGTCGGCCATCT
CGCGGAAGGGCGCAGCAGCGCGCACGGCGGCGAGCACAGTTGCGCGGCGCGCAAAGTCCGCGTCAGCCAT
GCATGGAGGCATTGCTATGAGCGACGGCTACAGCGACGGCTACAACCGGCAGCCGACTGTCCGCAAAAAG
CGGCGCGTGACCGCCGCCGAAGGCGCTCGAATCACCGGACTATCCGAACGCCACGTCGTCCGGCTCGTGG
CGCAGGAACGCAGCGAGTGGCTCGCCGAGCAGGCTGCACGCCGCGAACGCATCCGCGCCTATCACGACGA
CGAGGGCCACTCTTGGCCGCAAACGGCCAAACATTTCGGGCTGCATCTGGACACCGTTAAGCGACTCGGC
TATCGGGCGAGGAAAGAGCGTGCGGCAGAACAGGAAGCGGCTCAAAAGGCCCACAACGAAGCCGACAATC
CACCGCTGTTCTAACGCAATTGGGGAGCGGGTGTCGCGGGGGTTCCGTGGGGGGTTCCGTTGCAACGGGT
CGGACAGGTAAAAGTCCTGGTAGACGCTAGTTTTCTGGTTTGGGCCATGCCTGTCTCGTTGCGTGTTTCG
TTGCGCCCGTTTTGAATACCAGCCAGACGAGACGGGGTTCTACGAATCTTGGTCGATACCAAGCCATTTC
CGCTGAATATCGGGGAGCTCACCGCCAGAATCGGTGGTTGTGGTGATGTACGTGGCGAACTCCGTTGTAG
TGCCTGTGGTGGCATCCGTGGCGCGGCCGCGGTACCAGATCTTTAAATCTAGATAAAGAAGTGACGCGGT
CCTAGATTATGACAACTTGACGGCTACATCATTCACTTTTTCTTCACAACCGGCACGGAACTCGCTCGGG
CTGGCCCCGGTGCATTTTTTAAATACCCGCGAGAAATAGAGTTGATCGTCAAAACCAACATTGCGACCGA
CGGTGGCGATAGGCATCCGGGTGGTGCTCAAAAGCAGCTTCGCCTGGCTGATACGTTGGTCCTCGCGCCA
GCTTAAGACGCTAATCCCTAACTGCTGGCGGAAAAGATGTGACAGACGCGACGGCGACAAGCAAACATGC
TGTGCGACGCTGGCGATATCAAAATTGCTGTCTGCCAGGTGATCGCTGATGTACTGACAAGCCTCGCGTA
CCCGATTATCCATCGGTGGATGGAGCGACTCGTTAATCGCTTCCATGCGCCGCAGTAACAATTGCTCAAG
CAGATTTATCGCCAGCAGCTCCGAATAGCGCCCTTCCCCTTGCCCGGCGTTAATGATTTGCCCAAACAGG
TCGCTGAAATGCGGCTGGTGCGCTTCATCCGGGCGAAAGAACCCCGTATTGGCAAATATTGACGGCCAGT
TAAGCCATTCATGCCAGTAGGCGCGCGGACGAAAGTAAACCCACTGGTGATACCATTCGCGAGCCTCCGG
ATGACGACCGTAGTGATGAATCTCTCCTGGCGGGAACAGCAAAATATCACCCGGTCGGCAAACAAATTCT
CGTCCCTGATTTTTCACCACCCCCTGACCGCGAATGGTGAGATTGAGAATATAACCTTTCATTCCCAGCG
GTCGGTCGATAAAAAAATCGAGATAACCGTTGGCCTCAATCGGCGTTAAACCCGCCACCAGATGGGCATT
AAACGAGTATCCCGGCAGCAGGGGATCATTTTGCGCTTCAGCCATACTTTTCATACTCCCGCCATTCAGA
GAAGAAACCAATTGTCCATATTGCATCAGACATTGCCGTCACTGCGTCTTTTACTGGCTCTTCTCGCTAA
CCAAACCGGTAACCCCGCTTATTAAAAGCATTCTGTAACAAAGCGGGACCAAAGCCATGACAAAAACGCG
TAACAAAAGTGTCTATAATCACGGCAGAAAAGTCCACATTGATTATTTGCACGGCGTCACACTTTGCTAT
GCCATAGCATTTTTATCCATAAGATTAGCGGATCCTACCTGACGCTTTTTATCGCAACTCTCTACTGTTT
CTCCATACCCGTTTTTTGGGCTAACAGGAGGAATTAACCCCATGGGCTCGGCCGGTACCGGATCCGAATT
CGATATCGCTAGCCAAGCTTCGCACCACCACCACCACCACTGATAACAGCTTATCGATGTCGACGTAGTT
AACTAGCGTACGATCGACTGCCAGGCATCAAATAAAACGAAAGGCTCAGTCGAAAGACTGGGCCTTTCGT
TTTATGCCATCATGGCCGCGGTGATCAGCTAGAGGGGGCGTCAGGCGCCGGGGGCGGTGTCCGGCGGCCC
CCAGAGGAACTGCGCCAGTTCCTCCGGATCGGTGAAGCCGGAGAGATCCAGCGGGGTCTCCTCGAACACC
TCGAAGTCGTGCAGGAAGGTGAAGGCGAGCAGTTCGCGGGCGAAGTCCTCGGTCCGCTTCCACTGCGCCC
CGTCGAGCAGCGCGGCCAGGATCTCGCGGTCGCCCCGGAAGGCGTTGAGATGCAGTTGCACCAGGCTGTA
GCGGGAGTCTCCCGCATAGACGTCGGTGAAGTCGACGATCCCGGTGACCTCGGTCGCGGCCAGGTCCACG
AAGATGTTGGTCCC
