>Addgene plasmid #84688 | pMyBADC | depositor partial sequence | sequence record 166461 | Sequencing with primer 5'-TGGATCTCTCCGGCTTCAC-3'
GCGCGGACGAAAGTAAACCCACTGGTGATACCATTCGCGAGCCTCCGGATGACGACCGTAGTGATGAATC
TCTCCTGGCGGGAACAGCAAAATATCACCCGGTCGGCAAACAAATTCTCGTCCCTGATTTTTCACCACCC
CCTGACCGCGAATGGTGAGATTGAGAATATAACCTTTCATTCCCAGCGGTCGGTCGATAAAAAAATCGAG
ATAACCGTTGGCCTCAATCGGCGTTAAACCCGCCACCAGATGGGCATTAAACGAGTATCCCGGCAGCAGG
GGATCATTTTGCGCTTCAGCCATACTTTTCATACTCCCGCCATTCAGAGAAGAAACCAATTGTCCATATT
GCATCAGACATTGCCGTCACTGCGTCTTTTACTGGCTCTTCTCGCTAACCAAACCGGTAACCCCGCTTAT
TAAAAGCATTCTGTAACAAAGCGGGACCAAAGCCATGACAAAAACGCGTAACAAAAGTGTCTATAATCAC
GGCAGAAAAGTCCACATTGATTATTTGCACGGCGTCACACTTTGCTATGCCATAGCATTTTTATCCATAA
GATTAGCGGATCCTACCTGACGCTTTTTATCGCAACTCTCTACTGTTTCTCCATACCCGTTTTTTGGGCT
AACAGGAGGAATTAACCCCATGGGCTCGGCCGGTACCGGATCCGAATTCGATATCGCTAGCCAAGCTTCG
CACCACCACCACCACCACTGATAACAGCTTATCGATGTCGACGTAGTTAACTAGCGTACGATCGACTGCC
AGGCATCAAATAAAACGAAAGGCTCAGTCGAAAGACTGGGCCTTTCGTTTTATGCCATCATGGCCGCGGT
GATCAGCTAGAGGGGGCGTCAGGCGCCGGGGGCGGTGTCCGGCGGCCCCCAGAGGAA
