>Addgene plasmid #84688 | pMyBADC | depositor partial sequence | sequence record 166462 | Sequencing with primer 5'-GAGTTGCGATAAAAAGCGTCAGG-3'
GACCGACGGTGGCGATAGGCATCCGGGTGGTGCTCAAAAGCAGCTTCGCCTGGCTGATACGTTGGTCCTC
GCGCCAGCTTAAGACGCTAATCCCTAACTGCTGGCGGAAAAGATGTGACAGACGCGACGGCGACAAGCAA
ACATGCTGTGCGACGCTGGCGATATCAAAATTGCTGTCTGCCAGGTGATCGCTGATGTACTGACAAGCCT
CGCGTACCCGATTATCCATCGGTGGATGGAGCGACTCGTTAATCGCTTCCATGCGCCGCAGTAACAATTG
CTCAAGCAGATTTATCGCCAGCAGCTCCGAATAGCGCCCTTCCCCTTGCCCGGCGTTAATGATTTGCCCA
AACAGGTCGCTGAAATGCGGCTGGTGCGCTTCATCCGGGCGAAAGAACCCCGTATTGGCAAATATTGACG
GCCAGTTAAGCCATTCATGCCAGTAGGCGCGCGGACGAAAGTAAACCCACTGGTGATACCATTCGCGAGC
CTCCGGATGACGACCGTAGTGATGAATCTCTCCTGGCGGGAACAGCAAAATATCACCCGGTCGGCAAACA
AATTCTCGTCCCTGATTTTTCACCACCCCCTGACCGCGAATGGTGAGATTGAGAATATAACCTTTCATTC
CCAGCGGTCGGTCGATAAAAAAATCGAGATAACCGTTGGCCTCAATCGGCGTTAAACCCGCCACCAGATG
GGCATTAAACGAGTATCCCGGCAGCAGGGGATCATTTTGCGCTTCAGCCATACTTTTCATACTCCCGCCA
TTCAGAGAAGAAACCAATTGTCCATATTGCATCAGACATTGCCGTCACTGCGTCTTTTACTGGCTCTTCT
CGCTAACCAAACCGGTAACCCCGCTTATTAAAAGCATTCTGTAACAAAGCGGGACCAAAGCCATGACAAA
AACGCGTAACAAAAGTGTCTATAATCACGGCAGAAAAGTCCACATTGATTATTTGCACGGCGTCACACTT
TGCTATGCCATAGCATTTTTATCCATAAGATTAGC
